Addgene plasmid #31883: psiCHECK-2-TGFBR2-m3_3'UTR
Depositing lab: Robert Blelloch. Depositing organization: University of California, San Francisco (UCSF). Publication: Multiple targets of miR-302 and miR-372 promote reprogramming of human fibroblasts to induced pluripotent stem cells. Subramanyam D, Lamouille S, Judson RL, Liu JY, Bucay N, Derynck R, Blelloch R. Nat Biotechnol. 2011 May;29(5):443-8. Epub 2011 Apr 13. 10.1038/nbt.1862 PubMed 21490602.
Backbone
  Vector backbone: psiCHECK-2
  Backbone size w/o insert (bp): 6273
  Vector type: Mammalian Expression, Luciferase
Growth in bacteria
  Bacterial resistance: Ampicillin, 100 μg/mL
  Growth temperature: 37°C
  Growth strain: DH5alpha
  Copy number: High Copy
Gene/Insert
  Gene/Insert name: TGFBR2 mutant 3'UTR
  Species: H. sapiens (human)
  Mutation: Third miR-302b, 372 7-mer seed match mutated from AGCACTT to AGAAATT
  Entrez Gene: TGFBR2 (a.k.a. AAT3, FAA3, LDS1B, LDS2, LDS2B, MFS2, RIIC, TAAD2, TBR-ii, TBRII, TGFR-2, TGFbeta-RII, tbetaR-II)
  Promoter: SV40
  Tag / fusion protein: Luciferase (N terminal on backbone)
  Cloning method: Restriction Enzyme; 5′ cloning site XhoI (not destroyed); 3′ cloning site NotI (not destroyed)
  Sequencing primers: 5′ psiCHECK2-F
Terms and licenses: Academic/Nonprofit Terms; Industry Terms: Not Available to Industry
How to cite: psiCHECK-2-TGFBR2-m3_3'UTR was a gift from Robert Blelloch (Addgene plasmid # 31883 ; http://n2t.net/addgene:31883 ; RRID:Addgene_31883)
