[The description below was written by a language model from this plasmid's Addgene catalogue record.]
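Description:
psiCHECK-2-TGFBR2-m3_3'UTR is a mammalian dual-luciferase reporter plasmid built on the 6,273 bp psiCHECK-2 backbone. It is maintained as a high-copy plasmid in E. coli under ampicillin selection. The insert is a mutant version of the 3' untranslated region of human TGFBR2, the type II TGF-beta receptor. It was cloned between XhoI and NotI sites, both of which remain intact. This places the UTR directly downstream of the SV40-driven luciferase reading frame carried by the backbone, so the reporter transcript ends in the TGFBR2 3'UTR rather than producing a protein fusion. In the standard psiCHECK-2 design the UTR-linked reporter is Renilla luciferase. A second, independently expressed firefly luciferase cassette on the same plasmid serves as an internal normalisation control, although the record itself lists only "Luciferase" and gives no feature table.

The "m3" designation refers to the defining mutation: the third 7-mer seed match for miR-302b and miR-372 in the UTR has been altered by two base substitutions, which disrupts pairing with the microRNA seed. In a reporter of this kind, microRNA binding to the UTR lowers luciferase output relative to the internal control. Loss of repression when a seed site is mutated indicates that the site is a direct, functional target. This construct is therefore suited to comparison with a wild-type UTR reporter and with mutants of the other seed sites, to identify which sites mediate regulation. The associated work examined how multiple targets of miR-302 and miR-372, TGFBR2 among them, contribute to reprogramming of human fibroblasts to induced pluripotent stem cells.
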