>Addgene plasmid #31883 | psiCHECK-2-TGFBR2-m3_3'UTR | addgene partial sequence | sequence record 36997 | psiCHECK2-F 5'-GTCCGCAACTACAACGCCTACCTT-3'
CGCGCGACTGCCTAGAGTTCATCGAGTCCGACCCTGGGTTCTTTTCCACGCTATTGTCGAGGGAGCTAAG
AAGTTCCCTAACACCGAGTTCGTGAAGGTGAAGGGCCTCCACTTCAGCCAGGAGGACGCTCCAGATGAAA
TGGGTAAGTACATCAAGAGCTTCGTGGAGCGCGTGCTGAAGAACGAGCAGTAATTCTAGGCGATCGCTCG
AGCAGGCTGGGCCATGTCCAAAGAGGCTGCCCCTCTCACCAAAGAACAGAGGCAGCAGGAAGCTGCCCCT
GAACTGATGCTTCCTGGAAAACCAAGGGGGTCACTCCCCTCCCTGTAAGCTGTGGGGATAAGCAGAAACA
ACAGCAGCAGGGAGTGGGTGACATAGAGCATTCTATGCCTTTGACATTGTCATAGGATAAGCTGTGTTAG
AAATTCCTCAGGAAATGAGATTGATTTTTACAATAGCCAATAACATTTGCACTTTATTAATGCCTGTATA
TAAATATGAATAGCTATGTTTTATATATATATATATATATCTATATATGTCTATAGCTCTATATATATAG
CCATACCTTGAAAAGAGACAAGGAAAAACATCAAATATTCCCAGGAAATTGGTTTTATTGGAGAACTCCA
GAACCAAGCAGAGAAGGAAGGGACCCATGACAGCATTAGCATTTGACAATCACACATGCAGTGGTTCTCT
GACTGTAAAACAGTGAACTTTGCATGAGGAAAGAGGCTCCATGTCTCACAGCCAGCTATGACCACATTGC
ACTTGCTTTTGCAAAATAATCATTCCCTGCCTAGAAATTCTCTTCTGGCCATGGGAACTAAGTACAGTGG
CACTGTTTGAGGACCAGTGTTCCCCGGGGTTCCTGTGTGCCCTTATTTCCCCNGGACTTT
